>Addgene plasmid #16728 | XE244 Mouse Naked-1 CS2p+ | addgene partial sequence | sequence record 54777 | T7 5'-TAATACGACTCACTATAGGG-3'
TTAACTCATGATGATGATGATGATGGTCGACGGCGCTATTCAGATCCTCTTCTGAGATGAGTTTTTGTTC
TAGAAAGCTTGGGGGCTGATAGAAGTGGTGATAATGGTGGTGATGTTCGTGGTGGTGATGGTGTTCGTGT
CTCTGGACGGCCTGCCCAGCCTGGCTCTCGTACACCATCACGGCAGGCAGCTCCCTCACCTGCTTCCGCC
CCATGACGGTGGAGCCTCCTGCAGCCAGGGGGCCCTGCAGGCCCCGGCAGCTCGCCTGGCTCTCCTTGGC
TCGATGCTTGTGTTTCTTGTGCCCCAGGGGTGCCAGGGTGGGGAGAAGGGCTGGGCTGGTGGCCAGATGG
GCAGAGGGGGAGACAGTATGGGTGGTGGGTACCAGTGGAGGCTTGCTTCTTGCACCTCTGGCCCCGTGGC
CCATACCCATGTTCTTGCCCTGGGCCTTGGGGGACCTCACAAAGTGCTTGCTCCCATCCTGAGTGCCCCG
GAGCCGTTGCTGGAGCTCTGATGCCTTGGCAAATGGGGTGTCAAGGAGGTGGAAGGAGCCTGGGTCCACA
CCTTGGGGCCTCCGGTGTGGGATGTGGGCAGCTTCTGGCTC
