[The description below was written by a language model from this plasmid's Addgene catalogue record.]
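Description:
XE244 Mouse Naked-1 CS2p+ is an expression plasmid built on the pCS2P+ backbone (about 4.1 kb without insert), catalogued as a Xenopus expression vector. It is maintained in E. coli as a high-copy plasmid under ampicillin selection. The record gives no feature table, so the backbone's promoters, polyadenylation signal and origin are not itemised. The depositor's notes do show that an SP6 promoter lies upstream of the insert, and a T7 primer site is listed for sequencing from the 3′ side.

The insert is the mouse Nkd1 (Naked-1) coding sequence, carrying myc and His tags at its C terminus. It was subcloned from a pcDNA3-based construct into the blunted XbaI and XhoI sites of the vector, and the record does not say whether these sites survive. According to the depositor comments, the plasmid is linearised with SacII and transcribed with SP6 polymerase. This points to its main use as a template for synthetic mRNA, the usual route for delivering CS2-type constructs into Xenopus or zebrafish embryos by microinjection. The epitope tags allow detection or purification of the expressed protein. Repository quality control found an E431K substitution in the insert, which is not known to affect function.

Naked family proteins are generally known as antagonists of Wnt signalling. The associated publication concerns Wnt-mediated developmental processes in zebrafish, so the construct fits gain-of-function studies of Wnt pathway regulation in vertebrate embryos. The record does not describe the specific experiments in which it was used.
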