Addgene plasmid #16728: XE244 Mouse Naked-1 CS2p+
Depositing lab: Randall Moon. Depositing organization: University of Washington. Publication: Zebrafish Dapper1 and Dapper2 play distinct roles in Wnt-mediated developmental processes. Waxman JS, Hocking AM, Stoick CL, Moon RT. Development. 2004 Dec. 131(23):5909-21. 10.1242/dev.01520 PubMed 15539487.
Backbone
  Vector backbone: pCS2P+
  Backbone size w/o insert (bp): 4095
  Vector type: Xenopus Expression
Growth in bacteria
  Bacterial resistance: Ampicillin, 100 μg/mL
  Growth temperature: 37°C
  Growth strain: DH5alpha
  Copy number: High Copy
Gene/Insert
  Gene/Insert name: Mouse Naked-1 (alt name: nkd1)
  Species: M. musculus (mouse)
  Entrez Gene: Nkd1 (a.k.a. 2810434J10Rik, 9030215G15Rik, Nkd)
  Tag / fusion protein: myc (C terminal on insert); His (C terminal on insert)
  Cloning method: Restriction Enzyme; 5′ cloning site Xba1 (unknown if destroyed); 3′ cloning site Xho1 (unknown if destroyed)
  Sequencing primers: 5′ n/a; 3′ T7
Terms and licenses: Academic/Nonprofit Terms; Industry Terms: Not Available to Industry
Depositor comments: Description: Subcloned Keith Wharton pCDNA3 insert into Xba (blunted) and Xho sites of CS2P+ Linearize with Sac2 and transcribe SP6. Reference: Waxman JS, Hocking AM, Stoick CL, Moon RT. Zebrafish Dapper1 and Dapper2 play distinct roles in Wnt-mediated developmental processes. Development. 2004 Dec;131(23):5909-21. Addgene QC found an E431K mutation that is not known to affect function.
How to cite: XE244 Mouse Naked-1 CS2p+ was a gift from Randall Moon (Addgene plasmid # 16728 ; http://n2t.net/addgene:16728 ; RRID:Addgene_16728)
